Addgene plasmid #197842: pJMC-L1-Donor-Esp3I
Purpose: Donor vector to restore L1 destination via Esp3I
Depositing lab: Daniel Voytas. Depositing organization: University of Minnesota. Publication: An extensible vector toolkit and parts library for advanced engineering of plant genomes. Chamness JC, Kumar J, Cruz AJ, Rhuby E, Holum MJ, Cody JP, Tibebu R, Gamo ME, Starker CG, Zhang F, Voytas DF. Plant Genome. 2023 Mar 9:e20312. doi: 10.1002/tpg2.20312. PubMed 36896468.
Backbone
  Vector backbone: Unspecified
  Backbone manufacturer: Self-made
  Vector type: Unspecified
Growth in bacteria
  Bacterial resistance: Chloramphenicol and Ampicillin, 25 & 100 μg/mL
  Growth temperature: 37°C
  Growth strain: ccdB Survival
  Copy number: High Copy
Gene/Insert
  Gene/Insert name: None
  Species: Synthetic
  Cloning method: Restriction Enzyme; 5′ cloning site Unknown (unknown if destroyed)
Terms and licenses: Academic/Nonprofit Terms; Industry Terms: Not Available to Industry
Depositor comments: Please visit https://www.biorxiv.org/content/10.1101/2022.10.15.511792v1 for bioRxiv preprint.
How to cite: pJMC-L1-Donor-Esp3I was a gift from Daniel Voytas (Addgene plasmid # 197842 ; http://n2t.net/addgene:197842 ; RRID:Addgene_197842)
