[The description below was written by a language model from this plasmid's Addgene catalogue record and pLannotate feature annotations shown in this document.]
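Description:
pJMC-L1-Donor-Esp3I is a small (about 4.4 kb) synthetic bacterial utility plasmid from a modular vector toolkit for plant genome engineering. Its stated role is to act as a donor that restores a Level 1 (L1) destination vector through Esp3I, a type IIS restriction enzyme commonly used in Golden Gate assembly. The record lists no gene insert, gives the backbone only as self-made, and leaves the vector type unspecified. The positions of the Esp3I sites are not annotated, so the exact boundaries of the transferable fragment cannot be read from the feature table.

The plasmid replicates from a high-copy ColE1/pUC-type origin and carries an AmpR (β-lactamase) gene with its own promoter. The apparent payload is a chloramphenicol resistance gene (CmR) with a cat promoter fragment, followed by a ccdA fragment and an intact ccdB toxin gene. This is the classic CmR–ccdB counter-selection cassette, which explains both the dual chloramphenicol and ampicillin selection and the need for a ccdB-tolerant strain. In destination vectors, such a cassette occupies the cloning site and kills ordinary E. coli that retain an uncut or unassembled vector, so only clones in which it has been replaced survive. Moving the cassette from this donor into an already filled L1 vector would presumably regenerate an empty, counter-selectable destination.

Upstream of the cassette are a CAP binding site, two lac UV5 promoter annotations and a fragment of the eco47IR lethal gene, with a reverse-oriented T7 promoter downstream. These, along with the short RSF ori and lacI fragments, look like remnants of a commercial positive-selection cloning vector, though the record does not confirm this.
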