Features (pLannotate 1.2.2; 14 found; start..end, strand, type, name):
      1..23      +  rep_origin     RSF ori (fragment): Plasmids containing the RSF 1030 origin of replication can be propagated in E. coli cells that contain additional plasmids with compatible origins.
     25..108     +  CDS            lacI (fragment): lac repressor; lacI; The lac repressor binds to the lac operator to inhibit transcription in E. coli. This inhibition can be relieved by adding lactose or isopropyl-β-D-thiogalactopyranoside (IPTG).
    133..154     +  protein_bind   CAP binding site: CAP binding activates transcription in the presence of cAMP. E. coli catabolite activator protein
    169..199     +  promoter       lac UV5 promoter: E. coli lac promoter with an "up" mutation
    252..635     +  CDS            eco47IR (fragment): T2E7_ECOLX - Protein predicted: Swiss-Prot protein existence level 4. Recognizes the double-stranded sequence GGWCC and cleaves after G-1. From Escherichia coli.
    681..711     +  promoter       lac UV5 promoter: E. coli lac promoter with an "up" mutation
    735..764     +  promoter       cat promoter (fragment): promoter of the E. coli cat gene encoding chloramphenicol acetyltransferase
    765..1445    +  CDS            CmR: chloramphenicol acetyltransferase confers resistance to chloramphenicol
   1602..1760    +  CDS            ccdA (fragment): CCDA_ECO57 - Also known as H, letA. Experimental evidence at protein level: Swiss-Prot protein existence level 1. Antitoxin component of a type II toxin-antitoxin (TA) system which inhibits the post-segregational killing (PSK) of plasmid-free cells, also referred to as a plasmid addiction system. Binds to and blocks the activity of CcdB; will also remove bound CcdB protein from the CcdB-GyrA complex by forming a CcdA-CcdB complex, a process termed rejuvenation. Functions as a transcriptional corepressor for the ccdAB operon, repression also requires CcdB (By similarity). From Escherichia coli
   1765..2067    +  CDS            ccdB: CCDB_ECOLI - Also known as G, letB, letD. Experimental evidence at protein level: Swiss-Prot protein existence level 1. Toxic component of a type II toxin-antitoxin (TA) system, functioning in plasmid maintainence. Responsible for the post- segregational killing (PSK) of plasmid-free cells, also referred to as a plasmid addiction system. Half-life of over 2 hours. Cell killing by CcdB is accompanied by filamentation, defects in chromosome and plasmid segregation, defects in cell division, formation of anucleate cells, decreased DNA synthesis and plasmid loss. Interferes with the activity of DN
   2144..2162    -  promoter       T7 promoter: promoter for bacteriophage T7 RNA polymerase
   2554..2658    +  promoter       AmpR promoter: bla
   2659..3519    +  CDS            AmpR: β-lactamase; bla; confers resistance to ampicillin, carbenicillin, and related antibiotics
   3690..4278    +  rep_origin     ori: high-copy-number ColE1/pMB1/pBR322/pUC origin of replication
>Addgene plasmid #197842 | pJMC-L1-Donor-Esp3I | addgene full sequence | sequence record 390615 | Addgene NGS Result
GTCAGTGAGCGAGGAAGCGGAAGAGCGCCCAATACGCAAACCGCCTCTCCCCGCGCGTTGGCCGATTCAT
TAATGCAGCTGGCACGACAGGTTTCCCGACTGGAAAGCAATTGGCAGTGAGCGCAACGCAATTAATGTGA
GTTAGCTCACTCATTAGGCACCCCAGGCTTTACACTTTATGCTTCCGGCTCGTATAATGTGTGGAATTAT
GAGCGGATAATAATTTCACACAGGAGGTTTAAACTTTAAACATGTCAAAAGAGACATCTTTTGTTAAGAA
TGCTGAGGAACTTGCAAAGCAAAAAATGGATGCTATTAACCCTGAACTTTCTTCAAAATTTAAATTTTTA
ATAAAATTCCTGTCTCAGTTTCCTGAAGCTTGCTCTAAACCTCGTTCAAAAAAAATGCAGAATAAAGTTG
GTCAAGAGGAACATATTGAATATTTAGCTCGTAGTTTTCATGAGAGTCGATTGCCAAGAAAACCCACGCC
ACCTACAACGGTTCCTGATGAGGTGGTTAGCATAGTTCTTAATATAAGTTTTAATATACAGCCTGAAAAT
CTTGAGAGAATAAAAGAAGAACATCGATTTTCCATGGCAGCTGAGAATATTGTAGGAGATCTTCTAGAAA
GATTTTCGTCTCTACCGGGAGTGAGACCGGCCGCATTAGGCACCCCAGGCTTTACACTTTATGCTTCCGG
CTCGTATAATGTGTGGATTTTGAGTTAGGATCCGTCGAGATTTTCAGGAGCTAAGGAAGCTAAAATGGAG
AAAAAAATCACTGGATATACCACCGTTGATATATCCCAATGGCATCGTAAAGAACATTTTGAGGCATTTC
AGTCAGTCGCTCAATGTACCTATAACCAGACCGTTCAGCTGGATATTACGGCCTTTTTAAAGACCGTAAA
GAAAAATAAGCACAAGTTTTATCCGGCCTTTATTCACATTCTTGCCCGCCTGATGAATGCTCATCCGGAA
TTCCGTATGGCAATGAAAGACGGTGAGCTGGTGATATGGGATAGTGTTCACCCTTGTTACACCGTTTTCC
ATGAGCAAACTGAAACGTTTTCATCGCTCTGGAGTGAATACCACGACGATTTCCGGCAGTTTCTACACAT
ATATTCGCAAGATGTGGCGTGTTACGGTGAAAACCTGGCCTATTTCCCTAAAGGGTTTATTGAGAATATG
TTTTTCGTTTCAGCCAATCCCTGGGTGAGTTTCACCAGTTTTGATTTAAACGTGGCCAATATGGACAACT
TCTTCGCCCCCGTTTTCACCATGGGCAAATATTATACGCAAGGCGACAAGGTGCTGATGCCGCTGGCGAT
TCAGGTTCATCATGCCGTTTGTGATGGCTTCCATGTCGGCAGAATGCTTAATGAATTACAACAGTACTGC
GATGAGTGGCAGGCGGGGCGTAATCTAGAGGATCCGGCTTACTAAAAGCCAGATAACAGTATGCGTATTT
GCGCGCTGATTTTTGCGGTATAAGAATATATACTGATATGTATACCCGAAGTATGTCAAAAGGAGGTATG
CTATGAAGCAGCGTATTACAGTGACAGTTGACAGCGACAGCTATCAGTTGCTCAAGGCATATATGATGTC
AATATCTCCGGTCTGGTAAGCACAACCATGCAGAATGAAGCCCGTCGTCTGCGTGCCGAACGCTGGAAAG
CGGAAAATCAGGAAGGGATGGCTGAGGTCGCCCGGTTTATTGAAATGAACGGCTCTTTTGCTGACGAGAA
CAGGGGCTGGTGAAATGCAGTTTAAGGTTTACACCTATAAAAGAGAGAGCCGTTATCGTCTGTTTGTGGA
TGTACAGAGTGATATTATTGACACGCCCGGGCGACGGATGGTGATCCCCCTGGCCAGTGCACGTCTGCTG
TCAGATAAAGTCTCCCGTGAACTTTACCCGGTGGTGCATATCGGGGATGAAAGCTGGCGCATGATGACCA
CCGATATGGCCAGTGTGCCGGTTTCCGTTATCGGGGAAGAAGTGGCTGATCTCAGCCACCGCGAAAATGA
CATCAAAAACGCCATTAACCTGATGTTCTGGGGAATATAAGGTCTCACGCTAGTGAGAGACGAAAATCTT
GCTGAAAAACTCGAGCCATCCGGAAGATCTGGCGGCCGCTCTCCCTATAGTGAGTCGTATTACGCCGGAT
GGATATGGTGTTCAGGCACAAGTGTTAAAGCAGTTGATTTTATTCACTATGATGAAAAAAACAATGAATG
GAACCTGCTCCAAGTTAAAAATAGAGATAATACCGAAAACTCATCGAGTAGTAAGATTAGAGATAATACA
ACAATAAAAAAATGGTTTAGAACTTACTCACAGCGTGATGCTACTAATTGGGACAATTTTCCAGATGAAG
TATCATCTAAGAATTTAAATGAAGAAGACTTCAGAGCTTTTGTTAAAAATTATTTGGCAAAAATAATATA
ATTCGGCTGCAGGGGCGGCCTCGTGATACGCCTATTTTTATAGGTTAATGTCATGATAATAATGGTTTCT
TAGACGTCAGGTGGCACTTTTCGGGGAAATGTGCGCGGAACCCCTATTTGTTTATTTTTCTAAATACATT
CAAATATGTATCCGCTCATGAGACAATAACCCTGATAAATGCTTCAATAATATTGAAAAAGGAAGAGTAT
GAGTATTCAACATTTCCGTGTCGCCCTTATTCCCTTTTTTGCGGCATTTTGCCTTCCTGTTTTTGCTCAC
CCAGAAACGCTGGTGAAAGTAAAAGATGCTGAAGATCAGTTGGGTGCACGAGTGGGTTACATCGAACTGG
ATCTCAACAGCGGTAAGATCCTTGAGAGTTTTCGCCCCGAAGAACGTTTTCCAATGATGAGCACTTTTAA
AGTTCTGCTATGTGGCGCGGTATTATCCCGTATTGACGCCGGGCAAGAGCAACTCGGTCGCCGCATACAC
TATTCTCAGAATGACTTGGTTGAGTACTCACCAGTCACAGAAAAGCATCTTACGGATGGCATGACAGTAA
GAGAATTATGCAGTGCTGCCATAACCATGAGTGATAACACTGCGGCCAACTTACTTCTGACAACGATCGG
AGGACCGAAGGAGCTAACCGCTTTTTTGCACAACATGGGGGATCATGTAACTCGCCTTGATCGTTGGGAA
CCGGAGCTGAATGAAGCCATACCAAACGACGAGCGTGACACCACGATGCCTGTAGCAATGGCAACAACGT
TGCGCAAACTATTAACTGGCGAACTACTTACTCTAGCTTCCCGGCAACAATTAATAGACTGGATGGAGGC
GGATAAAGTTGCAGGACCACTTCTGCGCTCGGCCCTTCCGGCTGGCTGGTTTATTGCTGATAAATCTGGA
GCCGGTGAGCGTGGGTCACGCGGTATCATTGCAGCACTGGGGCCAGATGGTAAGCCCTCCCGTATCGTAG
TTATCTACACGACGGGGAGTCAGGCAACTATGGATGAACGAAATAGACAGATCGCTGAGATAGGTGCCTC
ACTGATTAAGCATTGGTAACTGTCAGACCAAGTTTACTCATATATACTTTAGATTGATTTAAAACTTCAT
TTTTAATTTAAAAGGATCTAGGTGAAGATCCTTTTTGATAATCTCATGACCAAAATCCCTTAACGTGAGT
TTTCGTTCCACTGAGCGTCAGACCCCGTAGAAAAGATCAAAGGATCTTCTTGAGATCCTTTTTTTCTGCG
CGTAATCTGCTGCTTGCAAACAAAAAAACCACCGCTACCAGCGGTGGTTTGTTTGCCGGATCAAGAGCTA
CCAACTCTTTTTCCGAAGGTAACTGGCTTCAGCAGAGCGCAGATACCAAATACTGTTCTTCTAGTGTAGC
CGTAGTTAGGCCACCACTTCAAGAACTCTGTAGCACCGCCTACATACCTCGCTCTGCTAATCCTGTTACC
AGTGGCTGCTGCCAGTGGCGATAAGTCGTGTCTTACCGGGTTGGACTCAAGACGATAGTTACCGGATAAG
GCGCAGCGGTCGGGCTGAACGGGGGGTTCGTGCACACAGCCCAGCTTGGAGCGAACGACCTACACCGAAC
TGAGATACCTACAGCGTGAGCTATGAGAAAGCGCCACGCTTCCCGAAGGGAGAAAGGCGGACAGGTATCC
GGTAAGCGGCAGGGTCGGAACAGGAGAGCGCACGAGGGAGCTTCCAGGGGGAAACGCCTGGTATCTTTAT
AGTCCTGTCGGGTTTCGCCACCTCTGACTTGAGCGTCGATTTTTGTGATGCTCGTCAGGGGGGCGGAGCC
TATGGAAAAACGCCAGCAACGCGGCCTTTTTACGGTTCCTGGCCTTTTGCTGGCCTTTTGCTCACATGTT
CTTTCCTGCGTTATCCCCTGATTCTGTGGATAACCGTATTACCGCCTTTGAGTGAGCTGATACCGCTCGC
CGCAGCCGAACGACCGAGCGCAGCGA
